Addgene plasmid #123553: pMK-psbC 5'UTR
Purpose: MoChlo kit
Depositing lab: Scott Lenaghan & C. Neal Stewart. Depositing organization: University of Tennessee Institute of Agriculture. Publication: MoChlo: A versatile modular cloning toolbox for chloroplast biotechnology. Occhialini A, Piatek A, Pfotenhauer AC, Frazier TP, Stewart CN, Lenaghan S. Plant Physiol. 2019 Jan 24. pii: pp.18.01220. doi: 10.1104/pp.18.01220. PubMed 30679266.
Backbone
  Vector backbone: pMK-T
  Vector type: Synthetic Biology
Growth in bacteria
  Bacterial resistance: Kanamycin, 50 μg/mL
  Growth temperature: 37°C
  Growth strain: Top10
  Copy number: High Copy
Gene/Insert
  Gene/Insert name: psbC 5'UTR
  Cloning method: Restriction Enzyme; 5′ cloning site Unknown (unknown if destroyed)
Terms and licenses: Academic/Nonprofit Terms; Industry Terms: Not Available to Industry
Depositor comments: All inserts have been produced by gene synthesis and cloned in the indicated backbone vector. The insert is a chloroplast 5'UTR fusion designed for Golden-Gate cloning. The Original Material was developed in the performance of research that was funded by Grant Nos. ARPA-E: DE-AR000660 & DARPA: D17AC00016.
How to cite: pMK-psbC 5'UTR was a gift from Scott Lenaghan & C. Neal Stewart (Addgene plasmid # 123553 ; http://n2t.net/addgene:123553 ; RRID:Addgene_123553)
