[The description below was written by a language model from this plasmid's Addgene catalogue record, the feature table of its GenBank file and pLannotate feature annotations shown in this document.]
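Description:
pMK-psbC 5'UTR is a small (about 2.6 kb) bacterial cloning plasmid that stores a single standardized part of the MoChlo kit, a modular cloning toolbox for chloroplast biotechnology. It is built on the pMK-T gene-synthesis backbone and is maintained in E. coli at high copy through a ColE1/pUC-type origin, with selection on kanamycin provided by an aminoglycoside phosphotransferase (NeoR/KanR) gene driven by the bla (AmpR) promoter. The annotation also picks up short remnants typical of such carrier backbones (fragments of an M13 origin, lacZα, lacI and an RSF origin) and a T7 promoter upstream of the insert. None of these appears to be an intact functional unit apart from the T7 promoter.

The payload is a synthesized chloroplast psbC 5' untranslated region, described by the depositors as a 5'UTR fusion designed for Golden Gate cloning. The record does not give the flanking type IIS sites, the overhangs or the source species. The automated annotation labels the insert region (roughly 250 bp) as a fragment of psbD, the photosystem II D2 protein. This is plausible for a psbC leader, because psbD and psbC lie adjacent and overlap in plastid genomes, so sequence upstream of psbC falls within the psbD coding region. The match is a homology call, not a depositor annotation. In plastid expression cassettes, a 5'UTR part sits between the promoter and the coding sequence and influences mRNA stability and translation. This plasmid therefore serves as a donor of that element when assembling multi-part chloroplast transformation constructs. The accompanying GenBank record covers only a 230 bp unannotated segment, not the whole plasmid.
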