Features (pLannotate 1.2.2; 9 found; start..end, strand, type, name):
      3..134     -  rep_origin     M13 ori (fragment): M13 bacteriophage origin of replication; arrow indicates direction of (+) strand synthesis
    155..311     -  CDS            lacZα (fragment): LacZα fragment of β-galactosidase; lacZ fragment
    320..338     +  promoter       T7 promoter: promoter for bacteriophage T7 RNA polymerase
    383..628     +  CDS            psbD (fragment): PSBD_ANTMA - Experimental evidence at protein level: Swiss-Prot protein existence level 1. Photosystem II (PSII) is a light-driven water:plastoquinone oxidoreductase that uses light energy to abstract electrons from H(2)O, generating O(2) and a proton gradient subsequently used for ATP formation. It consists of a core antenna complex that captures photons, and an electron transfer chain that converts photonic excitation into a charge separation. The D1/D2 (PsbA/PsbA) reaction center heterodimer binds P680, the primary electron donor of PSII as well as several subsequent electron acceptors. D2
    677..724     -  CDS            lacI (fragment): lac repressor; lacI; The lac repressor binds to the lac operator to inhibit transcription in E. coli. This inhibition can be relieved by adding lactose or isopropyl-β-D-thiogalactopyranoside (IPTG).
    761..801     -  rep_origin     RSF ori (fragment): Plasmids containing the RSF 1030 origin of replication can be propagated in E. coli cells that contain additional plasmids with compatible origins.
    879..1467    -  rep_origin     ori: high-copy-number ColE1/pMB1/pBR322/pUC origin of replication
   1641..2435    -  CDS            NeoR/KanR: aminoglycoside phosphotransferase confers resistance to neomycin, kanamycin, and G418 (Geneticin®)
   2436..2540    -  promoter       AmpR promoter: bla
>Addgene plasmid #123553 | pMK-psbC 5'UTR | addgene full sequence | sequence record 247980 | Addgene NGS Result
CTAAATTGTAAGCGTTAATATTTTGTTAAAATTCGCGTTAAATTTTTGTTAAATCAGCTCATTTTTTAAC
CAATAGGCCGAAATCGGCAAAATCCCTTATAAATCAAAAGAATAGACCGAGATAGGGTTGAGTGGCCGCT
ACAGGGCGCTCCCATTCGCCATTCAGGCTGCGCAACTGTTGGGAAGGGCGTTTCGGTGCGGGCCTCTTCG
CTATTACGCCAGCTGGCGAAAGGGGGATGTGCTGCAAGGCGATTAAGTTGGGTAACGCCAGGGTTTTCCC
AGTCACGACGTTGTAAAACGACGGCCAGTGAGCGCGACGTAATACGACTCACTATAGGGCGAATTGAAGG
AAGGCCGTCAAGGCCACGTGTCTTGTCCAGAGCTCGGTCTCATACTGTTATTTGTACCAGTAACCGGTTT
ATGGATGAGTGCTCTTGGAGTAGTCGGTCTAGCCCTGAACCTACGTGCCTATGACTTCGTTTCTCAGGAA
ATTCGCGCAGCGGAAGATCCTGAATTTGAGACTTTCTACACCAAAAATATTCTCTTAAACGAAGGTATTC
GCGCTTGGATGGCGGCTCAAGATCAGCCTCATGAAAACCTTATATTCCCTGAGGAGGTTCTACCACAATG
TGAGACCGGTACCTGGAGCACAAGACTGGCCTCATGGGCCTTCCTTTCACTGCCCGCTTTCCAGTCGGGA
AACCTGTCGTGCCAGCTGCATTAACATGGTCATAGCTGTTTCCTTGCGTATTGGGCGCTCTCCGCTTCCT
CGCTCACTGACTCGCTGCGCTCGGTCGTTCGGGTAAAGCCTGGGGTGCCTAATGAGCAAAAGGCCAGCAA
AAGGCCAGGAACCGTAAAAAGGCCGCGTTGCTGGCGTTTTTCCATAGGCTCCGCCCCCCTGACGAGCATC
ACAAAAATCGACGCTCAAGTCAGAGGTGGCGAAACCCGACAGGACTATAAAGATACCAGGCGTTTCCCCC
TGGAAGCTCCCTCGTGCGCTCTCCTGTTCCGACCCTGCCGCTTACCGGATACCTGTCCGCCTTTCTCCCT
TCGGGAAGCGTGGCGCTTTCTCATAGCTCACGCTGTAGGTATCTCAGTTCGGTGTAGGTCGTTCGCTCCA
AGCTGGGCTGTGTGCACGAACCCCCCGTTCAGCCCGACCGCTGCGCCTTATCCGGTAACTATCGTCTTGA
GTCCAACCCGGTAAGACACGACTTATCGCCACTGGCAGCAGCCACTGGTAACAGGATTAGCAGAGCGAGG
TATGTAGGCGGTGCTACAGAGTTCTTGAAGTGGTGGCCTAACTACGGCTACACTAGAAGAACAGTATTTG
GTATCTGCGCTCTGCTGAAGCCAGTTACCTTCGGAAAAAGAGTTGGTAGCTCTTGATCCGGCAAACAAAC
CACCGCTGGTAGCGGTGGTTTTTTTGTTTGCAAGCAGCAGATTACGCGCAGAAAAAAAGGATCTCAAGAA
GATCCTTTGATCTTTTCTACGGGGTCTGACGCTCAGTGGAACGAAAACTCACGTTAAGGGATTTTGGTCA
TGAGATTATCAAAAAGGATCTTCACCTAGATCCTTTTAAATTAAAAATGAAGTTTTAAATCAATCTAAAG
TATATATGAGTAAACTTGGTCTGACAGTTATTAGAAAAATTCATCCAGCAGACGATAAAACGCAATACGC
TGGCTATCCGGTGCCGCAATGCCATACAGCACCAGAAAACGATCCGCCCATTCGCCGCCCAGTTCTTCCG
CAATATCACGGGTGGCCAGCGCAATATCCTGATAACGATCCGCCACGCCCAGACGGCCGCAATCAATAAA
GCCGCTAAAACGGCCATTTTCCACCATAATGTTCGGCAGGCACGCATCACCATGGGTCACCACCAGATCT
TCGCCATCCGGCATGCTCGCTTTCAGACGCGCAAACAGCTCTGCCGGTGCCAGGCCCTGATGTTCTTCAT
CCAGATCATCCTGATCCACCAGGCCCGCTTCCATACGGGTACGCGCACGTTCAATACGATGTTTCGCCTG
ATGATCAAACGGACAGGTCGCCGGGTCCAGGGTATGCAGACGACGCATGGCATCCGCCATAATGCTCACT
TTTTCTGCCGGCGCCAGATGGCTAGACAGCAGATCCTGACCCGGCACTTCGCCCAGCAGCAGCCAATCAC
GGCCCGCTTCGGTCACCACATCCAGCACCGCCGCACACGGAACACCGGTGGTGGCCAGCCAGCTCAGACG
CGCCGCTTCATCCTGCAGCTCGTTCAGCGCACCGCTCAGATCGGTTTTCACAAACAGCACCGGACGACCC
TGCGCGCTCAGACGAAACACCGCCGCATCAGAGCAGCCAATGGTCTGCTGCGCCCAATCATAGCCAAACA
GACGTTCCACCCACGCTGCCGGGCTACCCGCATGCAGGCCATCCTGTTCAATCATACTCTTCCTTTTTCA
ATATTATTGAAGCATTTATCAGGGTTATTGTCTCATGAGCGGATACATATTTGAATGTATTTAGAAAAAT
AAACAAATAGGGGTTCCGCGCACATTTCCCCGAAAAGTGCCAC
