LOCUS       Exported 230 bp ds-DNA linear SYN 20-JUL-2021
DEFINITION  MoChlo kit.
ACCESSION   .
VERSION     .
KEYWORDS    pMK-psbC 5'UTR
SOURCE      synthetic DNA construct
  ORGANISM  synthetic DNA construct
REFERENCE   1 (bases 1 to 230)
  AUTHORS   Occhialini A, Piatek A, Pfotenhauer AC, Frazier TP, Stewart CN,
            Lenaghan S
  TITLE     MoChlo: A versatile modular cloning toolbox for chloroplast
            biotechnology.
  JOURNAL   Plant Physiol. 2019 Jan 24. pii: pp.18.01220. doi:
            10.1104/pp.18.01220.
  PUBMED    30679266
REFERENCE   2 (bases 1 to 230)
  AUTHORS   .
  TITLE     Direct Submission
  JOURNAL   Exported Jul 20, 2021 from SnapGene Server 1.1.58
            http://www.snapgene.com
FEATURES             Location/Qualifiers
     source          1..230
                     /organism="synthetic DNA construct"
                     /mol_type="other DNA"
ORIGIN
        1 gttatttgta ccagtaaccg gtttatggat gagtgctctt ggagtagtcg gtctagccct
       61 gaacctacgt gcctatgact tcgtttctca ggaaattcgc gcagcggaag atcctgaatt
      121 tgagactttc tacaccaaaa atattctctt aaacgaaggt attcgcgctt ggatggcggc
      181 tcaagatcag cctcatgaaa accttatatt ccctgaggag gttctaccac
//
